>Addgene plasmid #148322 | pT7-MS2-HA-C1-HsYTHDF3_AB | addgene full sequence | sequence record 474961 | Addgene NGS Result
TAGTTATTAATAGTAATCAATTACGGGGTCATTAGTTCATAGCCCATATATGGAGTTCCGCGTTACATAA
CTTACGGTAAATGGCCCGCCTGGCTGACCGCCCAACGACCCCCGCCCATTGACGTCAATAATGACGTATG
TTCCCATAGTAACGCCAATAGGGACTTTCCATTGACGTCAATGGGTGGAGTATTTACGGTAAACTGCCCA
CTTGGCAGTACATCAAGTGTATCATATGCCAAGTACGCCCCCTATTGACGTCAATGACGGTAAATGGCCC
GCCTGGCATTATGCCCAGTACATGACCTTATGGGACTTTCCTACTTGGCAGTACATCTACGTATTAGTCA
TCGCTATTACCATGGTGATGCGGTTTTGGCAGTACATCAATGGGCGTGGATAGCGGTTTGACTCACGGGG
ATTTCCAAGTCTCCACCCCATTGACGTCAATGGGAGTTTGTTTTGGCACCAAAATCAACGGGACTTTCCA
AAATGTCGTAACAACTCCGCCCCATTGACGCAAATGGGCGGTAGGCGTGTACGGTGGGAGGTCTATATAA
GCAGAGCTCTCTGGCTAACTAGAGAACCCACTGCTTACTGGCTTATCGAAATTAATACGACTCACTATAG
GGAGACCCAAGCTCTAGCGCTACCGGTCGCCACCATGGCTTCTAACTTTACTCAGTTCGTTCTCGTCGAC
AATGGCGGAACTGGCGACGTGACTGTCGCCCCAAGCAACTTCGCTAACGGGGTCGCTGAATGGATCAGCT
CTAACTCGCGATCACAGGCTTACAAAGTAACCTGTAGCGTTCGTCAGAGCTCTGCGCAGAATCGCAAATA
CACCATCAAAGTCGAGGTGCCTAAAGTGGCAACCCAGACTGTTGGTGGTGAAGAGCTTCCTGTAGCCGGA
TGGAGATCTTACTTAAATATGGAACTAACCATTCCAATTTTCGCCACGAATTCCGACTGCGAGCTTATTG
TTAAGGCAATGCAAGGTCTCCTAAAAGATGGAAACCCGATTCCCTCGGCCATCGCGGCCAACTCCGGCAT
CTACGGAGGTGGAGGTGGATCTGGTGGATCTCCTCCACATATGGCTTACCCATACGATGTTCCAGATTAC
GCTCCTCCATCTCGAGCAATGTCAGCCACTAGCGTGGATCAGAGACCTAAAGGGCAAGGAAATAAAGTTT
CAGTACAAAACGGTTCGATTCATCAAAAAGATGCTGTAAATGATGATGATTTTGAGCCATACTTAAGTAG
CCAGACAAATCAGAGTAACAGCTATCCACCAATGTCAGATCCATACATGCCTAGTTACTATGCTCCATCC
ATTGGATTTCCATATTCTCTTGGGGAAGCAGCGTGGTCCACAGCTGGAGACCAGCCTATGCCATATCTGA
CAACCTATGGACAAATGAGTAATGGAGAACATCACTATATACCAGATGGTGTATTTAGTCAACCTGGGGC
ATTAGGAAATACCCCTCCATTTCTTGGTCAACATGGATTTAACTTTTTTCCTGGTAATGCTGATTTCTCT
ACATGGGGGACAAGTGGATCTCAGGGACAATCAACACAAAGTTCTGCTTATAGTAGCAGTTATGGCTATC
CACCTAGTTCTCTTGGGAGAGCTATTACTGATGGACAGGCTGGATTTGGCAATGATACTTTGAGTAAGGT
GCCTGGCATTAGCAGTATTGAGCAAGGCATGACTGGACTGAAAATTGGTGGTGACCTGACAGCTGCAGTG
ACAAAAACTGTAGGTACAGCTTTGAGCAGCAGTGGTATGACTAGCATTGCAACCAATAGTGTGCCCCCAG
TTAGCAGTGCAGCACCTAAACCAACCTCCTGGGCTGCCATTGCCAGAAAGCCTGCCAAACCTCAACCGAA
ACTTAAACCCAAGGGCAATGTGGGAATTGGGGGTTCTGCTGTACCACCACCTCCTATAAAACACAACATG
AATATTGGAACTTGGGATGAAAAAGGGTCAGTGGTAAAGGCTCCACCAACCCAACCAGTTCTGCCTCCTC
AAACTATAATCCAGCAGCCTCAGCCATTAATTCAACCACCACCATTGGTGCAAAGCCAACTGCCTCAACA
GCAGCCTCAACCACCACAACCACAGCAGCAACAAGGACCTCAGCCACAGGCCCAGCCTCACCAAGTGCAG
CCTCAACAGCAGCAGCTGCAGAATCGCTGGGTAGCTCCTCGTAACAGGGGAGCAGGCTTCAACCAGAACA
ATGGAGCGGGCAGTGAAAACTTTGGTTTAGGTGTTGTACCTGTCAGTGCTTCACCTTCTAGTGTAGAAGT
GCATCCCGTGCTGGAAAAGCTAAAGGCCATAAACAACTATAATCCCAAAGACTTTGATTGGAATCTGAAG
AATGGACGTGTGTTTATAATTAAAAGCTACTCTGAGGATGACATACATCGTTCCATTAAATACTCTATCT
GGTGTAGTACTGAGCATGGTAATAAGCGTTTGGATGCAGCTTACCGTTCCCTGAATGGGAAAGGCCCACT
CTATTTACTCTTCAGTGTGAATGGCAGTGGACATTTTTGTGGAGTGGCTGAAATGAAGTCTGTTGTGGAC
TATAATGCGTATGCTGGTGTCTGGTCTCAGGATAAGTGGAAGGGCAAATTTGAAGTTAAATGGATCTTTG
TCAAAGATGTTCCCAATAACCAATTACGGCATATTCGCTTAGAAAATAATGACAACAAACCGGTTACCAA
TTCAAGGGACACTCAAGAGGTACCCCTAGAAAAAGCTAAGCAAGTGCTTAAAATAATTGCTACTTTCAAG
CATACCACCTCAATCTTTGATGACTTTGCACATTATGAAAAGCGTCAAGAAGAGGAGGAAGCCATGCGTA
GGGAGAGAAATAGAAACAAACAATAACCGCGGGCCCGGGATCCACCGGATCTAGATAACTGATCATAATC
AGCCATACCACATTTGTAGAGGTTTTACTTGCTTTAAAAAACCTCCCACACCTCCCCCTGAACCTGAAAC
ATAAAATGAATGCAATTGTTGTTGTTAACTTGTTTATTGCAGCTTATAATGGTTACAAATAAAGCAATAG
CATCACAAATTTCACAAATAAAGCATTTTTTTCACTGCATTCTAGTTGTGGTTTGTCCAAACTCATCAAT
GTATCTTAACGCGTAAATTGTAAGCGTTAATATTTTGTTAAAATTCGCGTTAAATTTTTGTTAAATCAGC
TCATTTTTTAACCAATAGGCCGAAATCGGCAAAATCCCTTATAAATCAAAAGAATAGACCGAGATAGGGT
[37 nt withheld, positions 3291-3327]
AAAGAACGTGGACTCCAACGTCAAAGG
[49 nt withheld, positions 3355-3403]
T
[91 nt withheld, positions 3405-3495]
G
[124 nt withheld, positions 3497-3620]
CAGGTGGCACTTTTCGGGGAAATGTGCGCGGAACCCCTATTTGTTTATTTTTCTAAATACATTCAAATAT
GTATCCGCTCATGAGACAATAACCCTGATAAATGCTTCAATAATATTGAAAAAGGAAGAGTCCTGAGGCG
GAAAGAACCAGCTGTGGAATGTGTGTCAGTTAGGGTGTGGAAAGTCCCCAGGCTCCCCAGCAGGCAGAAG
TATGCAAAGCATGCATCTCAATTAGTCAGCAACCAGGTGTGGAAAGTCCCCAGGCTCCCCAGCAGGCAGA
AGTATGCAAAGCATGCATCTCAATTAGTCAGCAACCATAGTCCCGCCCCTAACTCCGCCCATCCCGCCCC
TAACTCCGCCCAGTTCCGCCCATTCTCCGCCCCATGGCTGACTAATTTTTTTTATTTATGCAGAGGCCGA
GGCCGCCTCGGCCTCTGAGCTATTCCAGAAGTAGTGAGGAGGCTTTTTTGGAGGCCTAGGCTTTTGCAAA
GATCGATCAAGAGACAGGATGAGGATCGTTTCGCATGATTGAACAAGATGGATTGCACGCAGGTTCTCCG
GCCGCTTGGGTGGAGAGGCTATTCGGCTATGACTGGGCACAACAGACAATCGGCTGCTCTGATGCCGCCG
TGTTCCGGCTGTCAGCGCAGGGGCGCCCGGTTCTTTTTGTCAAGACCGACCTGTCCGGTGCCCTGAATGA
ACTGCAAGACGAGGCAGCGCGGCTATCGTGGCTGGCCACGACGGGCGTTCCTTGCGCAGCTGTGCTCGAC
GTTGTCACTGAAGCGGGAAGGGACTGGCTGCTATTGGGCGAAGTGCCGGGGCAGGATCTCCTGTCATCTC
ACCTTGCTCCTGCCGAGAAAGTATCCATCATGGCTGATGCAATGCGGCGGCTGCATACGCTTGATCCGGC
TACCTGCCCATTCGACCACCAAGCGAAACATCGCATCGAGCGAGCACGTACTCGGATGGAAGCCGGTCTT
GTCGATCAGGATGATCTGGACGAAGAGCATCAGGGGCTCGCGCCAGCCGAACTGTTCGCCAGGCTCAAGG
CGAGCATGCCCGACGGCGAGGATCTCGTCGTGACCCATGGCGATGCCTGCTTGCCGAATATCATGGTGGA
AAATGGCCGCTTTTCTGGATTCATCGACTGTGGCCGGCTGGGTGTGGCGGACCGCTATCAGGACATAGCG
TTGGCTACCCGTGATATTGCTGAAGAGCTTGGCGGCGAATGGGCTGACCGCTTCCTCGTGCTTTACGGTA
TCGCCGCTCCCGATTCGCAGCGCATCGCCTTCTATCGCCTTCTTGACGAGTTCTTCTGAGCGGGACTCTG
GGGTTCGAAATGACCGACCAAGCGACGCCCAACCTGCCATCACGAGATTTCGATTCCACCGCCGCCTTCT
ATGAAAGGTTGGGCTTCGGAATCGTTTTCCGGGACACCGGCTGGATGATCCTCCAGCGCGGGGATCTCAT
GCTGGAGTTCTTCGCCCACCCTAGGGGGAGGCTAACTGAAACACGGAAGGAGACAATACCGGAAGGAACC
CGCGCTATGACGGCAATAAAAAGACAGAATAAAACGCACGGTGTTGGGTCGTTTGTTCATAAACGCGGGG
TTCGGTCCCAGGGCTGGCACTCTGTCGATACCCCACCGAGACCCCATTGGGGCCAATACGCCCGCGTTTC
TTCCTTTTCCCCACCCCACCCCCCAAGTTCGGGTGAAGGCCCAGGGCTCGCAGCCAACGTCGGGGCGGCA
GGCCCTGCCATAGCCTCAGGTTACTCATATATACTTTAGATTGATTTAAAACTTCATTTTTAATTTAAAA
GGATCTAGGTGAAGATCCTTTTTGATAATCTCATGACCAAAATCCCTTAACGTGAGTTTTCGTTCCACTG
AGCGTCAGACCCCGTAGAAAAGATCAAAGGATCTTCTTGAGATCCTTTTTTTCTGCGCGTAATCTGCTGC
TTGCAAACAAAAAAACCACCGCTACCAGCGGTGGTTTGTTTGCCGGATCAAGAGCTACCAACTCTTTTTC
CGAAGGTAACTGGCTTCAGCAGAGCGCAGATACCAAATACTGTTCTTCTAGTGTAGCCGTAGTTAGGCCA
CCACTTCAAGAACTCTGTAGCACCGCCTACATACCTCGCTCTGCTAATCCTGTTACCAGTGGCTGCTGCC
AGTGGCGATAAGTCGTGTCTTACCGGGTTGGACTCAAGACGATAGTTACCGGATAAGGCGCAGCGGTCGG
GCTGAACGGGGGGTTCGTGCACACAGCCCAGCTTGGAGCGAACGACCTACACCGAACTGAGATACCTACA
GCGTGAGCTATGAGAAAGCGCCACGCTTCCCGAAGGGAGAAAGGCGGACAGGTATCCGGTAAGCGGCAGG
GTCGGAACAGGAGAGCGCACGAGGGAGCTTCCAGGGGGAAACGCCTGGTATCTTTATAGTCCTGTCGGGT
TTCGCCACCTCTGACTTGAGCGTCGATTTTTGTGATGCTCGTCAGGGGGGCGGAGCCTATGGAAAAACGC
CAGCAACGCGGCCTTTTTACGGTTCCTGGCCTTTTGCTGGCCTTTTGCTCACATGTTCTTTCCTGCGTTA
TCCCCTGATTCTGTGGATAACCGTATTACCGCCATGCAT
Features (pLannotate 1.2.2; 18 found; start..end, strand, type, name):
     61..364     +  enhancer       CMV enhancer: human cytomegalovirus immediate early enhancer
    365..568     +  promoter       CMV promoter: human cytomegalovirus (CMV) immediate early promoter
    564..597     +  LTR            5' LTR (truncated) (fragment): truncated 5' long terminal repeat (LTR) from HIV-1
    613..631     +  promoter       T7 promoter: promoter for bacteriophage T7 RNA polymerase
    668..1054    +  CDS            MS2: bacteriophage MS2 coat protein binds to a specific stem-loop structure in the viral RNA (Peabody, 1993)
   1097..1123    +  CDS            3xHA (fragment): three tandem HA epitope tags
   1139..2893    +  CDS            YTHDF3: YTHD3_HUMAN - Experimental evidence at protein level: Swiss-Prot protein existence level 1. Has some antiviral activity against HIV-1 virus: incorporated into HIV-1 particles in a nucleocapsid-dependent manner and reduces viral infectivity in the next cycle of infection (PubMed:32053707). May interfere with this early step of the viral life cycle by binding to N6-methyladenosine (m6A) modified sites on the HIV-1 RNA genome (PubMed:32053707). From Homo sapiens (Human).
   2896..2918    +  misc_feature   MCS (fragment): multiple cloning site
   2930..3014    +  CDS            large T antigen (fragment): large T antigen from SV40 (simian virus 40)
   3037..3158    +  polyA_signal   SV40 poly(A) signal: SV40 polyadenylation signal
   3192..3620    -  rep_origin     f1 ori (sequence partly withheld): f1 bacteriophage origin of replication; arrow indicates direction of (+) strand synthesis
   3647..3751    +  promoter       AmpR promoter: bla
   3753..4110    +  promoter       SV40 promoter: SV40 enhancer and early promoter
   4145..4939    +  CDS            NeoR/KanR: aminoglycoside phosphotransferase from Tn5; aph(3')-II (or nptII); confers resistance to neomycin, kanamycin, and G418 (Geneticin®)
   4960..5112    +  CDS            ble (fragment): BLE_KLEPN - Experimental evidence at protein level: Swiss-Prot protein existence level 1. Binding protein with a strong affinity to the bleomycin family of antibiotics. Binds to CL990; an antimitotic-antibiotic compound. From Klebsiella pneumoniae.
   5171..5218    +  polyA_signal   HSV TK poly(A) signal: herpes simplex virus thymidine kinase polyadenylation signal (Cole and Stacy, 1985)
   5309..5325    -  polyA_signal   bGH poly(A) signal (fragment): bovine growth hormone polyadenylation signal
   5547..6135    +  rep_origin     ori: high-copy-number ColE1/pMB1/pBR322/pUC origin of replication
