>Addgene plasmid #148322 | pT7-MS2-HA-C1-HsYTHDF3_AB | analyzer sequence | sequence record 290770
TAGTTATTAATAGTAATCAATTACGGGGTCATTAGTTCATAGCCCATATATGGAGTTCCGCGTTACATAA
CTTACGGTAAATGGCCCGCCTGGCTGACCGCCCAACGACCCCCGCCCATTGACGTCAATAATGACGTATG
TTCCCATAGTAACGCCAATAGGGACTTTCCATTGACGTCAATGGGTGGAGTATTTACGGTAAACTGCCCA
CTTGGCAGTACATCAAGTGTATCATATGCCAAGTACGCCCCCTATTGACGTCAATGACGGTAAATGGCCC
GCCTGGCATTATGCCCAGTACATGACCTTATGGGACTTTCCTACTTGGCAGTACATCTACGTATTAGTCA
TCGCTATTACCATGGTGATGCGGTTTTGGCAGTACATCAATGGGCGTGGATAGCGGTTTGACTCACGGGG
ATTTCCAAGTCTCCACCCCATTGACGTCAATGGGAGTTTGTTTTGGCACCAAAATCAACGGGACTTTCCA
AAATGTCGTAACAACTCCGCCCCATTGACGCAAATGGGCGGTAGGCGTGTACGGTGGGAGGTCTATATAA
GCAGAGCTCTCTGGCTAACTAGAGAACCCACTGCTTACTGGCTTATCGAAATTAATACGACTCACTATAG
GGAGACCCAAGCTCTAGCGCTACCGGTCGCCACCATGGCTTCTAACTTTACTCAGTTCGTTCTCGTCGAC
AATGGCGGAACTGGCGACGTGACTGTCGCCCCAAGCAACTTCGCTAACGGGGTCGCTGAATGGATCAGCT
CTAACTCGCGATCACAGGCTTACAAAGTAACCTGTAGCGTTCGTCAGAGCTCTGCGCAGAATCGCAAATA
CACCATCAAAGTCGAGGTGCCTAAAGTGGCAACCCAGACTGTTGGTGGTGAAGAGCTTCCTGTAGCCGGA
TGGAGATCTTACTTAAATATGGAACTAACCATTCCAATTTTCGCCACGAATTCCGACTGCGAGCTTATTG
TTAAGGCAATGCAAGGTCTCCTAAAAGATGGAAACCCGATTCCCTCGGCCATCGCGGCCAACTCCGGCAT
CTACGGAGGTGGAGGTGGATCTGGTGGATCTCCTCCACATATGGCTTACCCATACGATGTTCCAGATTAC
GCTCCTCCATCTCGAGCAATGTCAGCCACTAGCGTGGATCAGAGACCTAAAGGGCAAGGAAATAAAGTTT
CAGTACAAAACGGTTCGATTCATCAAAAAGATGCTGTAAATGATGATGATTTTGAGCCATACTTAAGTAG
CCAGACAAATCAGAGTAACAGCTATCCACCAATGTCAGATCCATACATGCCTAGTTACTATGCTCCATCC
ATTGGATTTCCATATTCTCTTGGGGAAGCAGCGTGGTCCACAGCTGGAGACCAGCCTATGCCATATCTGA
CAACCTATGGACAAATGAGTAATGGAGAACATCACTATATACCAGATGGTGTATTTAGTCAACCTGGGGC
ATTAGGAAATACCCCTCCATTTCTTGGTCAACATGGATTTAACTTTTTTCCTGGTAATGCTGATTTCTCT
ACATGGGGGACAAGTGGATCTCAGGGACAATCAACACAAAGTTCTGCTTATAGTAGCAGTTATGGCTATC
CACCTAGTTCTCTTGGGAGAGCTATTACTGATGGACAGGCTGGATTTGGCAATGATACTTTGAGTAAGGT
GCCTGGCATTAGCAGTATTGAGCAAGGCATGACTGGACTGAAAATTGGTGGTGACCTGACAGCTGCAGTG
ACAAAAACTGTAGGTACAGCTTTGAGCAGCAGTGGTATGACTAGCATTGCAACCAATAGTGTGCCCCCAG
TTAGCAGTGCAGCACCTAAACCAACCTCCTGGGCTGCCATTGCCAGAAAGCCTGCCAAACCTCAACCGAA
ACTTAAACCCAAGGGCAATGTGGGAATTGGGGGTTCTGCTGTACCACCACCTCCTATAAAACACAACATG
AATATTGGAACTTGGGATGAAAAAGGGTCAGTGGTAAAGGCTCCACCAACCCAACCAGTTCTGCCTCCTC
AAACTATAATCCAGCAGCCTCAGCCATTAATTCAACCACCACCATTGGTGCAAAGCCAACTGCCTCAACA
GCAGCCTCAACCACCACAACCACAGCAGCAACAAGGACCTCAGCCACAGGCCCAGCCTCACCAAGTGCAG
CCTCAACAGCAGCAGCTGCAGAATCGCTGGGTAGCTCCTCGTAACAGGGGAGCAGGCTTCAACCAGAACA
ATGGAGCGGGCAGTGAAAACTTTGGTTTAGGTGTTGTACCTGTCAGTGCTTCACCTTCTAGTGTAGAAGT
GCATCCCGTGCTGGAAAAGCTAAAGGCCATAAACAACTATAATCCCAAAGACTTTGATTGGAATCTGAAG
AATGGACGTGTGTTTATAATTAAAAGCTACTCTGAGGATGACATACATCGTTCCATTAAATACTCTATCT
GGTGTAGTACTGAGCATGGTAATAAGCGTTTGGATGCAGCTTACCGTTCCCTGAATGGGAAAGGCCCACT
CTATTTACTCTTCAGTGTGAATGGCAGTGGACATTTTTGTGGAGTGGCTGAAATGAAGTCTGTTGTGGAC
TATAATGCGTATGCTGGTGTCTGGTCTCAGGATAAGTGGAAGGGCAAATTTGAAGTTAAATGGATCTTTG
TCAAAGATGTTCCCAATAACCAATTACGGCATATTCGCTTAGAAAATAATGACAACAAACCGGTTACCAA
TTCAAGGGACACTCAAGAGGTACCCCTAGAAAAAGCTAAGCAAGTGCTTAAAATAATTGCTACTTTCAAG
CATACCACCTCAATCTTTGATGACTTTGCACATTATGAAAAGCGTCAAGAAGAGGAGGAAGCCATGCGTA
GGGAGAGAAATAGAAACAAACAATAACCGCGGGCCCGGGATCCACCGGATCTAGATAACTGATCATAATC
AGCCATACCACATTTGTAGAGGTTTTACTTGCTTTAAAAAACCTCCCACACCTCCCCCTGAACCTGAAAC
ATAAAATGAATGCAATTGTTGTTGTTAACTTGTTTATTGCAGCTTATAATGGTTACAAATAAAGCAATAG
CATCACAAATTTCACAAATAAAGCATTTTTTTCACTGCATTCTAGTTGTGGTTTGTCCAAACTCATCAAT
GTATCTTAACGCGTAAATTGTAAGCGTTAATATTTTGTTAAAATTCGCGTTAAATTTTTGTTAAATCAGC
TCATTTTTTAACCAATAGGCCGAAATCGGCAAAATCCCTTATAAATCAAAAGAATAGACCGAGATAGGGT
[37 nt withheld, positions 3291-3327]
AAAGAACGTGGACTCCAACGTCAAAGG
[49 nt withheld, positions 3355-3403]
T
[91 nt withheld, positions 3405-3495]
G
[124 nt withheld, positions 3497-3620]
CAGGTGGCACTTTTCGGGGAAATGTGCGCGGAACCCCTATTTGTTTATTTTTCTAAATACATTCAAATAT
GTATCCGCTCATGAGACAATAACCCTGATAAATGCTTCAATAATATTGAAAAAGGAAGAGTCCTGAGGCG
GAAAGAACCAGCTGTGGAATGTGTGTCAGTTAGGGTGTGGAAAGTCCCCAGGCTCCCCAGCAGGCAGAAG
TATGCAAAGCATGCATCTCAATTAGTCAGCAACCAGGTGTGGAAAGTCCCCAGGCTCCCCAGCAGGCAGA
AGTATGCAAAGCATGCATCTCAATTAGTCAGCAACCATAGTCCCGCCCCTAACTCCGCCCATCCCGCCCC
TAACTCCGCCCAGTTCCGCCCATTCTCCGCCCCATGGCTGACTAATTTTTTTTATTTATGCAGAGGCCGA
GGCCGCCTCGGCCTCTGAGCTATTCCAGAAGTAGTGAGGAGGCTTTTTTGGAGGCCTAGGCTTTTGCAAA
GATCGATCAAGAGACAGGATGAGGATCGTTTCGCATGATTGAACAAGATGGATTGCACGCAGGTTCTCCG
GCCGCTTGGGTGGAGAGGCTATTCGGCTATGACTGGGCACAACAGACAATCGGCTGCTCTGATGCCGCCG
TGTTCCGGCTGTCAGCGCAGGGGCGCCCGGTTCTTTTTGTCAAGACCGACCTGTCCGGTGCCCTGAATGA
ACTGCAAGACGAGGCAGCGCGGCTATCGTGGCTGGCCACGACGGGCGTTCCTTGCGCAGCTGTGCTCGAC
GTTGTCACTGAAGCGGGAAGGGACTGGCTGCTATTGGGCGAAGTGCCGGGGCAGGATCTCCTGTCATCTC
ACCTTGCTCCTGCCGAGAAAGTATCCATCATGGCTGATGCAATGCGGCGGCTGCATACGCTTGATCCGGC
TACCTGCCCATTCGACCACCAAGCGAAACATCGCATCGAGCGAGCACGTACTCGGATGGAAGCCGGTCTT
GTCGATCAGGATGATCTGGACGAAGAGCATCAGGGGCTCGCGCCAGCCGAACTGTTCGCCAGGCTCAAGG
CGAGCATGCCCGACGGCGAGGATCTCGTCGTGACCCATGGCGATGCCTGCTTGCCGAATATCATGGTGGA
AAATGGCCGCTTTTCTGGATTCATCGACTGTGGCCGGCTGGGTGTGGCGGACCGCTATCAGGACATAGCG
TTGGCTACCCGTGATATTGCTGAAGAGCTTGGCGGCGAATGGGCTGACCGCTTCCTCGTGCTTTACGGTA
TCGCCGCTCCCGATTCGCAGCGCATCGCCTTCTATCGCCTTCTTGACGAGTTCTTCTGAGCGGGACTCTG
GGGTTCGAAATGACCGACCAAGCGACGCCCAACCTGCCATCACGAGATTTCGATTCCACCGCCGCCTTCT
ATGAAAGGTTGGGCTTCGGAATCGTTTTCCGGGACGCCGGCTGGATGATCCTCCAGCGCGGGGATCTCAT
GCTGGAGTTCTTCGCCCACCCTAGGGGGAGGCTAACTGAAACACGGAAGGAGACAATACCGGAAGGAACC
CGCGCTATGACGGCAATAAAAAGACAGAATAAAACGCACGGTGTTGGGTCGTTTGTTCATAAACGCGGGG
TTCGGTCCCAGGGCTGGCACTCTGTCGATACCCCACCGAGACCCCATTGGGGCCAATACGCCCGCGTTTC
TTCCTTTTCCCCACCCCACCCCCCAAGTTCGGGTGAAGGCCCAGGGCTCGCAGCCAACGTCGGGGCGGCA
GGCCCTGCCATAGCCTCAGGTTACTCATATATACTTTAGATTGATTTAAAACTTCATTTTTAATTTAAAA
GGATCTAGGTGAAGATCCTTTTTGATAATCTCATGACCAAAATCCCTTAACGTGAGTTTTCGTTCCACTG
AGCGTCAGACCCCGTAGAAAAGATCAAAGGATCTTCTTGAGATCCTTTTTTTCTGCGCGTAATCTGCTGC
TTGCAAACAAAAAAACCACCGCTACCAGCGGTGGTTTGTTTGCCGGATCAAGAGCTACCAACTCTTTTTC
CGAAGGTAACTGGCTTCAGCAGAGCGCAGATACCAAATACTGTCCTTCTAGTGTAGCCGTAGTTAGGCCA
CCACTTCAAGAACTCTGTAGCACCGCCTACATACCTCGCTCTGCTAATCCTGTTACCAGTGGCTGCTGCC
AGTGGCGATAAGTCGTGTCTTACCGGGTTGGACTCAAGACGATAGTTACCGGATAAGGCGCAGCGGTCGG
GCTGAACGGGGGGTTCGTGCACACAGCCCAGCTTGGAGCGAACGACCTACACCGAACTGAGATACCTACA
GCGTGAGCTATGAGAAAGCGCCACGCTTCCCGAAGGGAGAAAGGCGGACAGGTATCCGGTAAGCGGCAGG
GTCGGAACAGGAGAGCGCACGAGGGAGCTTCCAGGGGGAAACGCCTGGTATCTTTATAGTCCTGTCGGGT
TTCGCCACCTCTGACTTGAGCGTCGATTTTTGTGATGCTCGTCAGGGGGGCGGAGCCTATGGAAAAACGC
CAGCAACGCGGCCTTTTTACGGTTCCTGGCCTTTTGCTGGCCTTTTGCTCACATGTTCTTTCCTGCGTTA
TCCCCTGATTCTGTGGATAACCGTATTACCGCCATGCAT
Features (pLannotate 1.2.2; 18 found; start..end, strand, type, name):
     61..364     +  enhancer       CMV enhancer: human cytomegalovirus immediate early enhancer
    365..568     +  promoter       CMV promoter: human cytomegalovirus (CMV) immediate early promoter
    564..597     +  LTR            5' LTR (truncated) (fragment): truncated 5' long terminal repeat (LTR) from HIV-1
    613..631     +  promoter       T7 promoter: promoter for bacteriophage T7 RNA polymerase
    668..1054    +  CDS            MS2: bacteriophage MS2 coat protein binds to a specific stem-loop structure in the viral RNA (Peabody, 1993)
   1097..1123    +  CDS            3xHA (fragment): three tandem HA epitope tags
   1139..2893    +  CDS            YTHDF3: YTHD3_HUMAN - Experimental evidence at protein level: Swiss-Prot protein existence level 1. Has some antiviral activity against HIV-1 virus: incorporated into HIV-1 particles in a nucleocapsid-dependent manner and reduces viral infectivity in the next cycle of infection (PubMed:32053707). May interfere with this early step of the viral life cycle by binding to N6-methyladenosine (m6A) modified sites on the HIV-1 RNA genome (PubMed:32053707). From Homo sapiens (Human).
   2896..2918    +  misc_feature   MCS (fragment): multiple cloning site
   2930..3014    +  CDS            large T antigen (fragment): large T antigen from SV40 (simian virus 40)
   3037..3158    +  polyA_signal   SV40 poly(A) signal: SV40 polyadenylation signal
   3192..3620    -  rep_origin     f1 ori (sequence partly withheld): f1 bacteriophage origin of replication; arrow indicates direction of (+) strand synthesis
   3647..3751    +  promoter       AmpR promoter: bla
   3753..4110    +  promoter       SV40 promoter: SV40 enhancer and early promoter
   4145..4939    +  CDS            NeoR/KanR: aminoglycoside phosphotransferase from Tn5; aph(3')-II (or nptII); confers resistance to neomycin, kanamycin, and G418 (Geneticin®)
   4960..5112    +  CDS            ble (fragment): BLE_KLEPN - Experimental evidence at protein level: Swiss-Prot protein existence level 1. Binding protein with a strong affinity to the bleomycin family of antibiotics. Binds to CL990; an antimitotic-antibiotic compound. From Klebsiella pneumoniae.
   5171..5218    +  polyA_signal   HSV TK poly(A) signal: herpes simplex virus thymidine kinase polyadenylation signal (Cole and Stacy, 1985)
   5309..5325    -  polyA_signal   bGH poly(A) signal (fragment): bovine growth hormone polyadenylation signal
   5547..6135    +  rep_origin     ori: high-copy-number ColE1/pMB1/pBR322/pUC origin of replication
