[The description below was written by a language model from this plasmid's Addgene catalogue record and pLannotate feature annotations shown in this document.]
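Description:
pT7-MS2-HA-C1-HsYTHDF3_AB is a 6,249 nt mammalian expression plasmid that produces human YTHDF3, an N6-methyladenosine (m6A) RNA-binding protein, as an N-terminal fusion to the bacteriophage MS2 coat protein and an HA epitope. The catalogue lists the backbone as unknown. The annotated layout is a CMV-driven cassette followed by an f1 origin, a dual-promoter NeoR/KanR unit and a pUC-type origin, which is typical of C1-style vectors where the tag sits upstream of the insert. The plasmid is maintained at high copy in E. coli through the ColE1/pUC origin and selected with kanamycin. The same Tn5 aminoglycoside phosphotransferase gene is preceded by both a bacterial (bla) promoter and the SV40 enhancer/early promoter and is terminated by the HSV TK poly(A) signal, so it could also confer G418 resistance in mammalian cells.

The expression unit consists of the CMV immediate early enhancer and promoter, then a T7 promoter that would permit in vitro transcription. The continuous coding arrangement that follows is MS2 coat protein, an HA tag (annotated as a fragment of a 3xHA element, consistent with a single epitope) and the YTHDF3 open reading frame, which the depositor states was taken from transcript variant 1. A remnant of the multiple cloning site and the SV40 poly(A) signal close the cassette. Several short annotations (HIV-1 LTR, large T antigen, ble and bGH poly(A) fragments) are probably software matches to small backbone stretches rather than functional parts.

The record gives the purpose only as mammalian expression of HsYTHDF3. In general, MS2 coat protein fusions are used to tether a protein to reporter mRNAs carrying MS2 stem-loop binding sites, so that its effect on mRNA stability or translation can be measured. The HA tag allows detection or immunoprecipitation.
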