Addgene plasmid #148322: pT7-MS2-HA-C1-HsYTHDF3_AB
Purpose: Mammalian Expression of HsYTHDF3
Depositing lab: Elisa Izaurralde. Depositing organization: Max Planck Institute for Developmental Biology.
Backbone
  Vector backbone: Unknown
  Vector type: Mammalian Expression
Growth in bacteria
  Bacterial resistance: Kanamycin, 50 μg/mL
  Growth temperature: 37°C
  Growth strain: DH5alpha
  Copy number: High Copy
Gene/Insert
  Gene/Insert name: HsYTHDF3
  Species: H. sapiens (human)
  Entrez Gene: YTHDF3 (a.k.a. DF3)
  Cloning method: Unknown
Terms and licenses: Academic/Nonprofit Terms; Industry Terms: Not Available to Industry
Depositor comments: ORF extracted from transcript variant 1 NCBI:NM_152758.5 Plasmids from this collection were made available to the research community and donated after the lab closed. Please note that the sequence provided by the depositing laboratory may be theoretical/predicted or based on Sanger sequencing results. There may be discrepancies between sequencing results obtained by Addgene and the depositor sequence. If an Addgene verified sequence is not available, please contact before placing your order to request that our lab fully sequence the plasmid.
How to cite: pT7-MS2-HA-C1-HsYTHDF3_AB was a gift from Elisa Izaurralde (Addgene plasmid # 148322 ; http://n2t.net/addgene:148322 ; RRID:Addgene_148322)
